Addgene plasmid #161882: pDest-658 (attR4-attR2)
Purpose: (Empty Backbone) Multisite Gateway (attR4-attR2) vector for lentivirus production
Depositing lab: Dominic Esposito. Depositing organization: National Cancer Institute (NCI). Publication: Combinatorial assembly of clone libraries using site-specific recombination. Wall VE, Garvey LA, Mehalko JL, Procter LV, Esposito D. Methods Mol Biol. 2014;1116:193-208. doi: 10.1007/978-1-62703-764-8_14. PubMed 24395366.
Backbone
  Vector backbone: pFUGW
  Vector type: Lentiviral
  Selectable markers: Blasticidin
Growth in bacteria
  Bacterial resistance: Chloramphenicol and Ampicillin, 25 & 100 μg/mL
  Growth temperature: 30°C
  Growth strain: ccdB Survival
  Copy number: High Copy
Gene/Insert
  Gene/Insert name: None
Terms and licenses: Academic/Nonprofit Terms; Industry Terms: Not Available to Industry
How to cite: pDest-658 (attR4-attR2) was a gift from Dominic Esposito (Addgene plasmid # 161882 ; http://n2t.net/addgene:161882 ; RRID:Addgene_161882)
