[The description below was written by a language model from this plasmid's Addgene catalogue record and pLannotate feature annotations shown in this document.]
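Description:
pDest-658 (attR4-attR2) is an empty lentiviral Destination vector built on the pFUGW backbone and intended for Multisite Gateway assembly of expression cassettes that will be packaged into lentivirus. In bacteria it replicates from a high-copy ColE1/pUC-type origin and carries ampicillin resistance on the backbone plus chloramphenicol resistance within the Gateway cassette. An f1 origin is also present. Because the cassette encodes the CcdB gyrase toxin, the unrecombined plasmid must be maintained in a ccdB-tolerant strain.

The viral transfer unit begins with an RSV promoter fused to a truncated HIV-1 5' LTR, which makes genomic RNA production Tat-independent. This is followed by the Ψ packaging signal with a gag fragment, the Rev response element for nuclear export of the unspliced RNA, and the cPPT/CTS, which aids nuclear import. Downstream lies the Gateway cassette (CmR and ccdB, with a ccdA fragment) flanked by recombination sites. The automated annotation labels these as attB4/attR2-fragment and attR1, but the catalogue identifies them as attR4 and attR2, and the labels likely reflect similarity among att variants. In an LR reaction, entry clones replace the cassette, and loss of ccdB provides counterselection for recombinants.

No mammalian promoter is annotated upstream of the cassette, so one is presumably supplied by an entry clone, as in typical attR4-attR2 designs. A WPRE follows to enhance transcript expression, then an SV40 promoter/EM7-driven blasticidin S deaminase gene for selecting transduced cells, the truncated 3' LTR, and an SV40 polyadenylation signal and origin. The vector is used for combinatorial assembly of promoter-gene combinations for lentiviral delivery.
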