Features (pLannotate 1.2.2; 34 found; start..end, strand, type, name):
      3..229     +  promoter       RSV promoter: Rous sarcoma virus enhancer/promoter
    230..410     +  LTR            5' LTR (truncated): truncated 5' long terminal repeat (LTR) from HIV-1
    457..582     +  misc_feature   HIV-1 Ψ: packaging signal of human immunodeficiency virus type 1
    566..929     +  CDS            HIV-1 gag (fragment): gag protein from human immunodeficiency virus 1; gag
   1075..1308    +  misc_feature   RRE: The Rev response element (RRE) of HIV-1 allows for Rev-dependent mRNA export from the nucleus to the cytoplasm.
   1685..1785    +  CDS            Rev (fragment): human immunodeficiency virus 1 (HIV-1) Rev protein; rev; enhances nuclear export of unspliced and incompletely spliced viral mRNAs
   1804..1920    +  misc_feature   cPPT/CTS: central polypurine tract and central termination sequence of HIV-1
   1934..1954    +  protein_bind   attB4: mutant version of attB; core recombination site for the Gateway® BP reaction BP Clonase™
   1948..2057    +  protein_bind   attR2 (fragment): mutant version of attR; recombination site for the Gateway® LR reaction LR Clonase™
   2082..2112    +  promoter       lac UV5 promoter: E. coli lac promoter with an "up" mutation
   2136..2165    +  promoter       cat promoter (fragment): promoter of the E. coli cat gene encoding chloramphenicol acetyltransferase
   2166..2825    +  CDS            CmR: chloramphenicol acetyltransferase; cat; confers resistance to chloramphenicol
   2983..3141    +  CDS            ccdA (fragment): CCDA_ECO57 - Also known as H, letA. Experimental evidence at protein level: Swiss-Prot protein existence level 1. Antitoxin component of a type II toxin-antitoxin (TA) system which inhibits the post-segregational killing (PSK) of plasmid-free cells, also referred to as a plasmid addiction system. Binds to and blocks the activity of CcdB; will also remove bound CcdB protein from the CcdB-GyrA complex by forming a CcdA-CcdB complex, a process termed rejuvenation. Functions as a transcriptional corepressor for the ccdAB operon, repression also requires CcdB (By similarity). From Escherichia coli
   3146..3448    +  CDS            ccdB: CCDB_ECOLI - Also known as G, letB, letD. Experimental evidence at protein level: Swiss-Prot protein existence level 1. Toxic component of a type II toxin-antitoxin (TA) system, functioning in plasmid maintainence. Responsible for the post- segregational killing (PSK) of plasmid-free cells, also referred to as a plasmid addiction system. Half-life of over 2 hours. Cell killing by CcdB is accompanied by filamentation, defects in chromosome and plasmid segregation, defects in cell division, formation of anucleate cells, decreased DNA synthesis and plasmid loss. Interferes with the activity of DN
   3492..3616    -  protein_bind   attR1: mutant version of attR; recombination site for the Gateway® LR reaction LR Clonase™
   3636..4224    +  misc_feature   WPRE: woodchuck hepatitis virus posttranscriptional regulatory element
   4280..4609    +  promoter       SV40 promoter: SV40 enhancer and early promoter
   4657..4704    +  promoter       EM7 promoter: synthetic bacterial promoter&nbsp
   4723..5121    +  CDS            BSD: blasticidin S deaminase; Aspergillus terreus BSD; confers resistance to blasticidin
   5138..5275    +  CDS            nef (fragment): NEF_HV1LA - Experimental evidence at protein level: Swiss-Prot protein existence level 1. Extracellular Nef protein targets CD4(+) T-lymphocytes for apoptosis by interacting with CXCR4 surface receptors. From Human immunodeficiency virus type 1 group M subtype B (isolate Lai) (HIV-1).
   5261..5441    +  LTR            5' LTR (truncated): truncated 5' long terminal repeat (LTR) from HIV-1
   5513..5634    +  polyA_signal   SV40 poly(A) signal: SV40 polyadenylation signal
   5674..5809    +  rep_origin     SV40 ori: SV40 origin of replication
   5830..5848    -  promoter       T7 promoter: promoter for bacteriophage T7 RNA polymerase
   5856..6011    +  CDS            lacZα (fragment): LacZα fragment of β-galactosidase; lacZ fragment
   6016..6444    +  rep_origin     f1 ori (sequence partly withheld): f1 bacteriophage origin of replication; arrow indicates direction of (+) strand synthesis
   6497..6601    +  promoter       AmpR promoter: bla
   6602..7462    +  CDS            AmpR: β-lactamase; bla; confers resistance to ampicillin, carbenicillin, and related antibiotics
   7633..8221    +  rep_origin     ori: high-copy-number ColE1/pMB1/pBR322/pUC origin of replication
   8404..8496    +  CDS            lacI (fragment): lac repressor; lacI; The lac repressor binds to the lac operator to inhibit transcription in E. coli. This inhibition can be relieved by adding lactose or isopropyl-β-D-thiogalactopyranoside (IPTG).
   8509..8530    +  protein_bind   CAP binding site: CAP binding activates transcription in the presence of cAMP. E. coli catabolite activator protein
   8545..8575    +  promoter       lac promoter: promoter for the E. coli lac operon
   8583..8599    +  protein_bind   lac operator: The lac repressor binds to the lac operator to inhibit transcription in E. coli. This inhibition can be relieved by adding lactose or isopropyl-β-D-thiogalactopyranoside (IPTG). lac repressor encoded by lacI
   8644..8662    +  promoter       T3 promoter: promoter for bacteriophage T3 RNA polymerase
>Addgene plasmid #161882 | pDest-658 (attR4-attR2) | addgene full sequence | sequence record 323891 | Addgene NGS Result
AATGTAGTCTTATGCAATACTCTTGTAGTCTTGCAACATGGTAACGATGAGTTAGCAACATGCCTTACAA
GGAGAGAAAAAGCACCGTGCATGCCGATTGGTGGAAGTAAGGTGGTACGATCGTGCCTTATTAGGAAGGC
AACAGACGGGTCTGACATGGATTGGACGAACCACTGAATTGCCGCATTGCAGAGATATTGTATTTAAGTG
CCTAGCTCGATACATAAACGGGTCTCTCTGGTTAGACCAGATCTGAGCCTGGGAGCTCTCTGGCTAACTA
GGGAACCCACTGCTTAAGCCTCAATAAAGCTTGCCTTGAGTGCTTCAAGTAGTGTGTGCCCGTCTGTTGT
GTGACTCTGGTAACTAGAGATCCCTCAGACCCTTTTAGTCAGTGTGGAAAATCTCTAGCAGTGGCGCCCG
AACAGGGACTTGAAAGCGAAAGGGAAACCAGAGGAGCTCTCTCGACGCAGGACTCGGCTTGCTGAAGCGC
GCACGGCAAGAGGCGAGGGGCGGCGACTGGTGAGTACGCCAAAAATTTTGACTAGCGGAGGCTAGAAGGA
GAGAGATGGGTGCGAGAGCGTCAGTATTAAGCGGGGGAGAATTAGATCGCGATGGGAAAAAATTCGGTTA
AGGCCAGGGGGAAAGAAAAAATATAAATTAAAACATATAGTATGGGCAAGCAGGGAGCTAGAACGATTCG
CAGTTAATCCTGGCCTGTTAGAAACATCAGAAGGCTGTAGACAAATACTGGGACAGCTACAACCATCCCT
TCAGACAGGATCAGAAGAACTTAGATCATTATATAATACAGTAGCAACCCTCTATTGTGTGCATCAAAGG
ATAGAGATAAAAGACACCAAGGAAGCTTTAGACAAGATAGAGGAAGAGCAAAACAAAAGTAAGACCACCG
CACAGCAAGCGGCCGCTGATCTTCAGACCTGGAGGAGGAGATATGAGGGACAATTGGAGAAGTGAATTAT
ATAAATATAAAGTAGTAAAAATTGAACCATTAGGAGTAGCACCCACCAAGGCAAAGAGAAGAGTGGTGCA
GAGAGAAAAAAGAGCAGTGGGAATAGGAGCTTTGTTCCTTGGGTTCTTGGGAGCAGCAGGAAGCACTATG
GGCGCAGCGTCAATGACGCTGACGGTACAGGCCAGACAATTATTGTCTGGTATAGTGCAGCAGCAGAACA
ATTTGCTGAGGGCTATTGAGGCGCAACAGCATCTGTTGCAACTCACAGTCTGGGGCATCAAGCAGCTCCA
GGCAAGAATCCTGGCTGTGGAAAGATACCTAAAGGATCAACAGCTCCTGGGGATTTGGGGTTGCTCTGGA
AAACTCATTTGCACCACTGCTGTGCCTTGGAATGCTAGTTGGAGTAATAAATCTCTGGAACAGATTTGGA
ATCACACGACCTGGATGGAGTGGGACAGAGAAATTAACAATTACACAAGCTTAATACACTCCTTAATTGA
AGAATCGCAAAACCAGCAAGAAAAGAATGAACAAGAATTATTGGAATTAGATAAATGGGCAAGTTTGTGG
AATTGGTTTAACATAACAAATTGGCTGTGGTATATAAAATTATTCATAATGATAGTAGGAGGCTTGGTAG
GTTTAAGAATAGTTTTTGCTGTACTTTCTATAGTGAATAGAGTTAGGCAGGGATATTCACCATTATCGTT
TCAGACCCACCTCCCAACCCCGAGGGGACCCGACAGGCCCGAAGGAATAGAAGAAGAAGGTGGAGAGAGA
GACAGAGACAGATCCATTCGATTAGTGAACGGATCTCGACGGTATCGGTTAACTTTTAAAAGAAAAGGGG
GGATTGGGGGGTACAGTGCAGGGGAAAGAATAGTAGACATAATAGCAACAGACATACAAACTAAAGAATT
ACAAAAACAAATTACAAAATTCAAAATTTTATCGTCCAGATCACAACTTTGTATAGAAAAGTTGAACGAG
AAACGTAAAATGATATAAATATCAATATATTAAATTAGATTTTGCATAAAAAACAGACTACATAATACTG
TAAAACACAACATATCCAGTCACTATGGCGGCCGCATTAGGCACCCCAGGCTTTACACTTTATGCTTCCG
GCTCGTATAATGTGTGGATTTTGAGTTAGGATCCGTCGAGATTTTCAGGAGCTAAGGAAGCTAAAATGGA
GAAAAAAATCACTGGATATACCACCGTTGATATATCCCAATGGCATCGTAAAGAACATTTTGAGGCATTT
CAGTCAGTTGCTCAATGTACCTATAACCAGACCGTTCAGCTGGATATTACGGCCTTTTTAAAGACCGTAA
AGAAAAATAAGCACAAGTTTTATCCGGCCTTTATTCACATTCTTGCCCGCCTGATGAATGCTCATCCGGA
ATTCCGTATGGCAATGAAAGACGGTGAGCTGGTGATATGGGATAGTGTTCACCCTTGTTACACCGTTTTC
CATGAGCAAACTGAAACGTTTTCATCGCTCTGGAGTGAATACCACGACGATTTCCGGCAGTTTCTACACA
TATATTCGCAAGATGTGGCGTGTTACGGTGAAAACCTGGCCTATTTCCCTAAAGGGTTTATTGAGAATAT
GTTTTTCGTCTCAGCCAATCCCTGGGTGAGTTTCACCAGTTTTGATTTAAACGTGGCCAATATGGACAAC
TTCTTCGCCCCCGTTTTCACCATGGGCAAATATTATACGCAAGGCGACAAGGTGCTGATGCCGCTGGCGA
TTCAGGTTCATCATGCCGTTTGTGATGGCTTCCATGTCGGCAGAATGCTTAATGAATTACAACAGTACTG
CGATGAGTGGCAGGGCGGGGCGTAAACGCGTGGATCCGGCTTACTAAAAGCCAGATAACAGTATGCGTAT
TTGCGCGCACCGGTGCTAGCGTATACCCGAAGTATGTCAAAAAGAGGTATGCTATGAAGCAGCGTATTAC
AGTGACAGTTGACAGCGACAGCTATCAGTTGCTCAAGGCATATATGATGTCAATATCTCCGGTCTGGTAA
GCACAACCATGCAGAATGAAGCCCGTCGTCTGCGTGCCGAACGCTGGAAAGCGGAAAATCAGGAAGGGAT
GGCTGAGGTCGCCCGGTTTATTGAAATGAACGGCTCTTTTGCTGACGAGAACAGGGGCTGGTGAAATGCA
GTTTAAGGTTTACACCTATAAAAGAGAGAGCCGTTATCGTCTGTTTGTGGATGTACAGAGTGATATTATT
GACACGCCCGGGCGACGGATGGTGATCCCCCTGGCCAGTGCACGTCTGCTGTCAGATAAAGTCTCCCGTG
AACTTTACCCGGTGGTGCATATCGGGGATGAAAGCTGGCGCATGATGACCACCGATATGGCCAGTGTGCC
GGTCTCCGTTATCGGGGAAGAAGTGGCTGATCTCAGCCACCGCGAAAATGACATCAAAAACGCCATTAAC
CTGATGTTCTGGGGAATATAAATGTCAGGCTCCCTTATACACAGCCAGTCTGCAGGTCGACCATAGTGAC
TGGATATGTTGTGTTTTACAGTATTATGTAGTCTGTTTTTTATGCAAAATCTAATTTAATATATTGATAT
TTATATCATTTTACGTTTCTCGTTCAACTTTCTTGTACAAAGTTGTGATGTGGCGGCCGCTCGACAATCA
ACCTCTGGATTACAAAATTTGTGAAAGATTGACTGGTATTCTTAACTATGTTGCTCCTTTTACGCTATGT
GGATACGCTGCTTTAATGCCTTTGTATCATGCTATTGCTTCCCGTATGGCTTTCATTTTCTCCTCCTTGT
ATAAATCCTGGTTGCTGTCTCTTTATGAGGAGTTGTGGCCCGTTGTCAGGCAACGTGGCGTGGTGTGCAC
TGTGTTTGCTGACGCAACCCCCACTGGTTGGGGCATTGCCACCACCTGTCAGCTCCTTTCCGGGACTTTC
GCTTTCCCCCTCCCTATTGCCACGGCGGAACTCATCGCCGCCTGCCTTGCCCGCTGCTGGACAGGGGCTC
GGCTGTTGGGCACTGACAATTCCGTGGTGTTGTCGGGGAAGCTGACGTCCTTTCCATGGCTGCTCGCCTG
TGTTGCCACCTGGATTCTGCGCGGGACGTCCTTCTGCTACGTCCCTTCGGCCCTCAATCCAGCGGACCTT
CCTTCCCGCGGCCTGCTGCCGGCTCTGCGGCCTCTTCCGCGTCTTCGCCTTCGCCCTCAGACGAGTCGGA
TCTCCCTTTGGGCCGCCTCCCCGCCTGGAATTCTGCAGATATCCGGTTAGTAATGAGTTTGGAATTAATT
CTGTGGAATGTGTGTCAGTTAGGGTGTGGAAAGTCCCCAGGCTCCCCAGCAGGCAGAAGTATGCAAAGCA
TGCATCTCAATTAGTCAGCAACCAGGTGTGGAAAGTCCCCAGGCTCCCCAGCAGGCAGAAGTATGCAAAG
CATGCATCTCAATTAGTCAGCAACCATAGTCCCGCCCCTAACTCCGCCCATCCCGCCCCTAACTCCGCCC
AGTTCCGCCCATTCTCCGCCCCATGGCTGACTAATTTTTTTTATTTATGCAGAGGCCGAGGCCGCCTCTG
CCTCTGAGCTATTCCAGAAGTAGTGAGGAGGCTTTTTTGGAGGCCTAGGCTTTTGCAAAAAGCTCCCGGG
AGCTTGTATATCCATTTTCGGATCTGATCAGCACGTGTTGACAATTAATCATCGGCATAGTATATCGGCA
TAGTATAATACGACAAGGTGAGGAACTAAACCATGGCCAAGCCTTTGTCTCAAGAAGAATCCACCCTCAT
TGAAAGAGCAACGGCTACAATCAACAGCATCCCCATCTCTGAAGACTACAGCGTCGCCAGCGCAGCTCTC
TCTAGCGACGGCCGCATCTTCACTGGTGTCAATGTATATCATTTTACTGGGGGACCTTGTGCAGAACTCG
TGGTGCTGGGCACTGCTGCTGCTGCGGCAGCTGGCAACCTGACTTGTATCGTCGCGATCGGAAATGAGAA
CAGGGGCATCTTGAGCCCCTGCGGACGGTGCCGACAGGTGCTTCTCGATCTGCATCCTGGGATCAAAGCC
ATAGTGAAGGACAGTGATGGACAGCCGACGGCAGTTGGGATTCGTGAATTGCTGCCCTCTGGTTATGTGT
GGGAGGGCTAAGCACAATTCGAGCTCGGTACCTTTAAGACCAATGACTTACAAGGCAGCTGTAGATCTTA
GCCACTTTTTAAAAGAAAAGGGGGGACTGGAAGGGCTAGCTCACTCCCAACGAAGACAAGATCTGCTTTT
TGCTTGTACTGGGTCTCTCTGGTTAGACCAGATCTGAGCCTGGGAGCTCTCTGGCTAACTAGGGAACCCA
CTGCTTAAGCCTCAATAAAGCTTGCCTTGAGTGCTTCAAGTAGTGTGTGCCCGTCTGTTGTGTGACTCTG
GTAACTAGAGATCCCTCAGACCCTTTTAGTCAGTGTGGAAAATCTCTAGCAGTAGTAGTTCATGTCATCT
TATTATTCAGTATTTATAACTTGCAAAGAAATGAATATCAGAGAGTGAGAGGAACTTGTTTATTGCAGCT
TATAATGGTTACAAATAAAGCAATAGCATCACAAATTTCACAAATAAAGCATTTTTTTCACTGCATTCTA
GTTGTGGTTTGTCCAAACTCATCAATGTATCTTATCATGTCTGGCTCTAGCTATCCCGCCCCTAACTCCG
CCCATCCCGCCCCTAACTCCGCCCAGTTCCGCCCATTCTCCGCCCCATGGCTGACTAATTTTTTTTATTT
ATGCAGAGGCCGAGGCCGCCTCGGCCTCTGAGCTATTCCAGAAGTAGTGAGGAGGCTTTTTTGGAGGCCT
AGGGACGTACCCAATTCGCCCTATAGTGAGTCGTATTACGCGCGCTCACTGGCCGTCGTTTTACAACGTC
GTGACTGGGAAAACCCTGGCGTTACCCAACTTAATCGCCTTGCAGCACATCCCCCTTTCGCCAGCTGGCG
TAATAGCGAAGAGGCCCGCACCGATCGCCCTTCCCAACAGTTGCGCAGCCTGAATGGCGAATGGG
[124 nt withheld, positions 6016-6139]
C
[91 nt withheld, positions 6141-6231]
A
[49 nt withheld, positions 6233-6281]
CCTTTGACGTTGGAGTCCACGTTCTTT
[37 nt withheld, positions 6309-6345]
ACCCTATCTCGGTCTATTCTTTTGATTTATAAGGGATTTTGCCGATTTCGGCCTATTGGTTAAAAAATGA
GCTGATTTAACAAAAATTTAACGCGAATTTTAACAAAATATTAACGCTTACAATTTAGGTGGCACTTTTC
GGGGAAATGTGCGCGGAACCCCTATTTGTTTATTTTTCTAAATACATTCAAATATGTATCCGCTCATGAG
ACAATAACCCTGATAAATGCTTCAATAATATTGAAAAAGGAAGAGTATGAGTATTCAACATTTCCGTGTC
GCCCTTATTCCCTTTTTTGCGGCATTTTGCCTTCCTGTTTTTGCTCACCCAGAAACGCTGGTGAAAGTAA
AAGATGCTGAAGATCAGTTGGGTGCACGAGTGGGTTACATCGAACTGGATCTCAACAGCGGTAAGATCCT
TGAGAGTTTTCGCCCCGAAGAACGTTTTCCAATGATGAGCACTTTTAAAGTTCTGCTATGTGGCGCGGTA
TTATCCCGTATTGACGCCGGGCAAGAGCAACTCGGTCGCCGCATACACTATTCTCAGAATGACTTGGTTG
AGTACTCACCAGTCACAGAAAAGCATCTTACGGATGGCATGACAGTAAGAGAATTATGCAGTGCTGCCAT
AACCATGAGTGATAACACTGCGGCCAACTTACTTCTGACAACGATCGGAGGACCGAAGGAGCTAACCGCT
TTTTTGCACAACATGGGGGATCATGTAACTCGCCTTGATCGTTGGGAACCGGAGCTGAATGAAGCCATAC
CAAACGACGAGCGTGACACCACGATGCCTGTAGCAATGGCAACAACGTTGCGCAAACTATTAACTGGCGA
ACTACTTACTCTAGCTTCCCGGCAACAATTAATAGACTGGATGGAGGCGGATAAAGTTGCAGGACCACTT
CTGCGCTCGGCCCTTCCGGCTGGCTGGTTTATTGCTGATAAATCTGGAGCCGGTGAGCGTGGGTCTCGCG
GTATCATTGCAGCACTGGGGCCAGATGGTAAGCCCTCCCGTATCGTAGTTATCTACACGACGGGGAGTCA
GGCAACTATGGATGAACGAAATAGACAGATCGCTGAGATAGGTGCCTCACTGATTAAGCATTGGTAACTG
TCAGACCAAGTTTACTCATATATACTTTAGATTGATTTAAAACTTCATTTTTAATTTAAAAGGATCTAGG
TGAAGATCCTTTTTGATAATCTCATGACCAAAATCCCTTAACGTGAGTTTTCGTTCCACTGAGCGTCAGA
CCCCGTAGAAAAGATCAAAGGATCTTCTTGAGATCCTTTTTTTCTGCGCGTAATCTGCTGCTTGCAAACA
AAAAAACCACCGCTACCAGCGGTGGTTTGTTTGCCGGATCAAGAGCTACCAACTCTTTTTCCGAAGGTAA
CTGGCTTCAGCAGAGCGCAGATACCAAATACTGTTCTTCTAGTGTAGCCGTAGTTAGGCCACCACTTCAA
GAACTCTGTAGCACCGCCTACATACCTCGCTCTGCTAATCCTGTTACCAGTGGCTGCTGCCAGTGGCGAT
AAGTCGTGTCTTACCGGGTTGGACTCAAGACGATAGTTACCGGATAAGGCGCAGCGGTCGGGCTGAACGG
GGGGTTCGTGCACACAGCCCAGCTTGGAGCGAACGACCTACACCGAACTGAGATACCTACAGCGTGAGCT
ATGAGAAAGCGCCACGCTTCCCGAAGGGAGAAAGGCGGACAGGTATCCGGTAAGCGGCAGGGTCGGAACA
GGAGAGCGCACGAGGGAGCTTCCAGGGGGAAACGCCTGGTATCTTTATAGTCCTGTCGGGTTTCGCCACC
TCTGACTTGAGCGTCGATTTTTGTGATGCTCGTCAGGGGGGCGGAGCCTATGGAAAAACGCCAGCAACGC
GGCCTTTTTACGGTTCCTGGCCTTTTGCTGGCCTTTTGCTCACATGTTCTTTCCTGCGTTATCCCCTGAT
TCTGTGGATAACCGTATTACCGCCTTTGAGTGAGCTGATACCGCTCGCCGCAGCCGAACGACCGAGCGCA
GCGAGTCAGTGAGCGAGGAAGCGGAAGAGCGCCCAATACGCAAACCGCCTCTCCCCGCGCGTTGGCCGAT
TCATTAATGCAGCTGGCACGACAGGTTTCCCGACTGGAAAGCGGGCAGTGAGCGCAACGCAATTAATGTG
AGTTAGCTCACTCATTAGGCACCCCAGGCTTTACACTTTATGCTTCCGGCTCGTATGTTGTGTGGAATTG
TGAGCGGATAACAATTTCACACAGGAAACAGCTATGACCATGATTACGCCAAGCGCGCAATTAACCCTCA
CTAAAGGGAACAAAAGCTGGAGCTGCAAGCTT
